LOCUS       Exported 6651 bp ds-DNA circular SYN 12-MAY-2021
DEFINITION  Expression of lamin B receptor.
ACCESSION   .
VERSION     .
KEYWORDS    LBR EGFP
SOURCE      synthetic DNA construct
  ORGANISM  synthetic DNA construct
REFERENCE   1 (bases 1 to 6651)
  TITLE     Lippincott-Schwartz Lab plasmids
REFERENCE   2 (bases 1 to 6651)
  AUTHORS   .
  TITLE     Direct Submission
  JOURNAL   Exported May 12, 2021 from SnapGene Server 1.1.58
            http://www.snapgene.com
FEATURES             Location/Qualifiers
     source          1..6651
                     /organism="synthetic DNA construct"
                     /mol_type="other DNA"
     enhancer        61..364
                     /label=CMV enhancer
                     /note="human cytomegalovirus immediate early enhancer"
     promoter        365..568
                     /label=CMV promoter
                     /note="human cytomegalovirus (CMV) immediate early
                     promoter"
     primer_bind     519..539
                     /label=CMV-F
                     /note="Human CMV immediate early promoter, forward primer"
     primer_bind     665..681
                     /label=SK primer
                     /note="common sequencing primer, one of multiple similar
                     variants"
     primer_bind     665..681
                     /label=pBluescriptSK
                     /note="For pBluescript vector"
     regulatory      2591..2600
                     /regulatory_class="other"
                     /note="vertebrate consensus sequence for strong initiation
                     of translation (Kozak, 1987)"
     CDS             2597..3316
                     /codon_start=1
                     /product="the original enhanced GFP (Yang et al., 1996)"
                     /label=EGFP
                     /note="mammalian codon-optimized"
                     /translation="MVSKGEELFTGVVPILVELDGDVNGHKFSVSGEGEGDATYGKLTL
                     KFICTTGKLPVPWPTLVTTLTYGVQCFSRYPDHMKQHDFFKSAMPEGYVQERTIFFKDD
                     GNYKTRAEVKFEGDTLVNRIELKGIDFKEDGNILGHKLEYNYNSHNVYIMADKQKNGIK
                     VNFKIRHNIEDGSVQLADHYQQNTPIGDGPVLLPDNHYLSTQSALSKDPNEKRDHMVLL
                     EFVTAAGITLGMDELYK"
     CDS             2597..3313
                     /codon_start=1
                     /product="enhanced GFP"
                     /label=EGFP
                     /translation="MVSKGEELFTGVVPILVELDGDVNGHKFSVSGEGEGDATYGKLTL
                     KFICTTGKLPVPWPTLVTTLTYGVQCFSRYPDHMKQHDFFKSAMPEGYVQERTIFFKDD
                     GNYKTRAEVKFEGDTLVNRIELKGIDFKEDGNILGHKLEYNYNSHNVYIMADKQKNGIK
                     VNFKIRHNIEDGSVQLADHYQQNTPIGDGPVLLPDNHYLSTQSALSKDPNEKRDHMVLL
                     EFVTAAGITLGMDELYK"
     primer_bind     complement(2642..2663)
                     /label=EGFP-N
                     /note="EGFP, reverse primer"
     primer_bind     complement(2903..2922)
                     /label=EXFP-R
                     /note="For distinguishing EGFP variants, reverse primer"
     primer_bind     3250..3271
                     /label=EGFP-C
                     /note="EGFP, forward primer"
     polyA_signal    3439..3560
                     /label=SV40 poly(A) signal
                     /note="SV40 polyadenylation signal"
     primer_bind     complement(3476..3495)
                     /label=SV40pA-R
                     /note="SV40 polyA, reverse primer"
     primer_bind     3530..3549
                     /label=EBV-rev
                     /note="SV40 polyA terminator, reverse primer"
     rep_origin      complement(3567..4022)
                     /direction=LEFT
                     /label=f1 ori
                     /note="f1 bacteriophage origin of replication; arrow
                     indicates direction of (+) strand synthesis"
     primer_bind     complement(3704..3725)
                     /label=F1ori-F
                     /note="F1 origin, forward primer"
     primer_bind     3916..3935
                     /label=F1ori-R
                     /note="F1 origin, reverse primer"
     promoter        4049..4153
                     /gene="bla"
                     /label=AmpR promoter
     promoter        4155..4512
                     /label=SV40 promoter
                     /note="SV40 enhancer and early promoter"
     primer_bind     complement(4178..4198)
                     /label=pBABE 3'
                     /note="SV40 enhancer, reverse primer for pBABE vectors"
     rep_origin      4363..4498
                     /label=SV40 ori
                     /note="SV40 origin of replication"
     primer_bind     4425..4444
                     /label=SV40pro-F
                     /note="SV40 promoter/origin, forward primer"
     CDS             4547..5341
                     /codon_start=1
                     /gene="aph(3')-II (or nptII)"
                     /product="aminoglycoside phosphotransferase from Tn5"
                     /label=NeoR/KanR
                     /note="confers resistance to neomycin, kanamycin, and G418
                     (Geneticin(R))"
                     /translation="MIEQDGLHAGSPAAWVERLFGYDWAQQTIGCSDAAVFRLSAQGRP
                     VLFVKTDLSGALNELQDEAARLSWLATTGVPCAAVLDVVTEAGRDWLLLGEVPGQDLLS
                     SHLAPAEKVSIMADAMRRLHTLDPATCPFDHQAKHRIERARTRMEAGLVDQDDLDEEHQ
                     GLAPAELFARLKASMPDGEDLVVTHGDACLPNIMVENGRFSGFIDCGRLGVADRYQDIA
                     LATRDIAEELGGEWADRFLVLYGIAAPDSQRIAFYRLLDEFF"
     primer_bind     complement(4601..4620)
                     /label=Neo-R
                     /note="Neomycin resistance gene, reverse primer"
     primer_bind     5211..5230
                     /label=Neo-F
                     /note="Neomycin resistance gene, forward primer"
     primer_bind     complement(5529..5548)
                     /label=TK-pA-R
                     /note="Thymidine kinase polyA, reverse primer"
     polyA_signal    5573..5620
                     /label=HSV TK poly(A) signal
                     /note="herpes simplex virus thymidine kinase
                     polyadenylation signal (Cole and Stacy, 1985)"
     rep_origin      5949..6537
                     /direction=RIGHT
                     /label=ori
                     /note="high-copy-number ColE1/pMB1/pBR322/pUC origin of
                     replication"
     primer_bind     6438..6457
                     /label=pBR322ori-F
                     /note="pBR322 origin, forward primer"
ORIGIN
        1 tagttattaa tagtaatcaa ttacggggtc attagttcat agcccatata tggagttccg
       61 cgttacataa cttacggtaa atggcccgcc tggctgaccg cccaacgacc cccgcccatt
      121 gacgtcaata atgacgtatg ttcccatagt aacgccaata gggactttcc attgacgtca
      181 atgggtggag tatttacggt aaactgccca cttggcagta catcaagtgt atcatatgcc
      241 aagtacgccc cctattgacg tcaatgacgg taaatggccc gcctggcatt atgcccagta
      301 catgacctta tgggactttc ctacttggca gtacatctac gtattagtca tcgctattac
      361 catggtgatg cggttttggc agtacatcaa tgggcgtgga tagcggtttg actcacgggg
      421 atttccaagt ctccacccca ttgacgtcaa tgggagtttg ttttggcacc aaaatcaacg
      481 ggactttcca aaatgtcgta acaactccgc cccattgacg caaatgggcg gtaggcgtgt
      541 acggtgggag gtctatataa gcagagctgg tttagtgaac cgtcagatcc gctagcgcta
      601 ccggactcag atctcgagct caagcttcga attctgcagt cgacggtacc gcggtggcgg
      661 ccgctctaga actagtggat cccccgggct gcaggcgccg ggttgctgtg cgactattct
      721 ccgggagccg tccgtgtcac cgccggaacc tggcgcaggt taattataga aaatgccaag
      781 taggaaattt gccgatggtg aagtggtaag aggtcgatgg cctgggagtt cactttatta
      841 tgaagtagaa attctgagcc acgacagcac ctcccagctt tacactgtga agtataaaga
      901 tggaacagag cttgaattga aagagaatga tattaagcct ttaacttcct ttaggcaaag
      961 gaaaggtggc tcaacttcca gttccccttc cagacgccga gggagtcgat caaggtcacg
     1021 ctcccgatcc cctggtcgac cacctaaaag tgcccgccga tctgcttctg cttcccacca
     1081 ggccgacatt aaggaagcaa ggagggaagt ggaagttaaa ttgactccgc tgattctgaa
     1141 gccatttgga aatagcatca gcagatataa tggggagcct gagcatattg agagaaatga
     1201 cgcacctcat aaaaatacac aggaaaaatt cagtttgtca caagaaagca gttacatagc
     1261 aacacagtat agccttcgtc caagaagaga agaagtcaaa ttaaaagaaa tagattctaa
     1321 ggaagaaaaa tacgttgcaa aagaactggc agtgagaacc tttgaagtga cccccatccg
     1381 ggcaaaggac ttggagtttg gaggagtacc tggtgtgttt ctcatcatgt ttggcctgcc
     1441 tgtgttcctc ttcctgttgc tgttgatgtg taaacagaaa gatcccagtc ttctgaattt
     1501 ccctcctcct ttgccagctt tgtatgagtt atgggaaacc agagtatttg gggtctacct
     1561 cctgtggttt ttgattcaag tcctgttcta cctactgcca attggaaagg ttgtagaagg
     1621 aacgcctctt attgatggaa gaagactcaa gtatagatta aatggattct atgcttttat
     1681 cctgacatct gcagtcatcg gaacatctct cttccagggc gtagagtttc attacgtgta
     1741 cagtcatttt cttcagtttg cacttgcggc cactgttttt tgtgtggtct tgagtgtgta
     1801 tctctacatg cgctctttga aagcgccccg gaatgacctg tcgcctgcca gctctggaaa
     1861 tgctgtctat gatttcttca ttggccgtga attaaaccct cgaattggta cttttgatct
     1921 caaatacttt tgtgaattgc gccccggatt gattggatgg gtggttatta acttggtgat
     1981 gcttttggct gaaatgaaaa tacaggaccg cgctgttcca tccttggcca tgattttagt
     2041 taatagtttc cagcttctct atgtggtgga tgctctctgg aatgaggaag cgttgttgac
     2101 gaccatggac atcatccacg atggatttgg attcatgctg gcttttggag acttggtgtg
     2161 ggttcccttt atttacagct tccaagcctt ttatttagtc agtcatccaa atgaagtgtc
     2221 ttggccaatg gcttctctaa ttattgttct gaaactttgt ggttatgtaa tcttccgagg
     2281 tgcaaattct cagaaaaatg cattccggaa aaatcccagt gatccaaagc ttgcacattt
     2341 aaaaaccatt catacttcaa cgggaaaaaa tcttctagtt tctggatggt ggggctttgt
     2401 tcgccacccc aattacttgg gtgatctcat catggccttg gcgtggtccc tcccatgtgg
     2461 ttttaaccac attctgcctt atttctacat aatttatttc accatgttgc ttgtccaccg
     2521 agaagctcgt gacgagtacc actgtaagaa gaaatacggc gtggcttggg aaaagtggga
     2581 tccaccggtc gccaccatgg tgagcaaggg cgaggagctg ttcaccgggg tggtgcccat
     2641 cctggtcgag ctggacggcg acgtaaacgg ccacaagttc agcgtgtccg gcgagggcga
     2701 gggcgatgcc acctacggca agctgaccct gaagttcatc tgcaccaccg gcaagctgcc
     2761 cgtgccctgg cccaccctcg tgaccaccct gacctacggc gtgcagtgct tcagccgcta
     2821 ccccgaccac atgaagcagc acgacttctt caagtccgcc atgcccgaag gctacgtcca
     2881 ggagcgcacc atcttcttca aggacgacgg caactacaag acccgcgccg aggtgaagtt
     2941 cgagggcgac accctggtga accgcatcga gctgaagggc atcgacttca aggaggacgg
     3001 caacatcctg gggcacaagc tggagtacaa ctacaacagc cacaacgtct atatcatggc
     3061 cgacaagcag aagaacggca tcaaggtgaa cttcaagatc cgccacaaca tcgaggacgg
     3121 cagcgtgcag ctcgccgacc actaccagca gaacaccccc atcggcgacg gccccgtgct
     3181 gctgcccgac aaccactacc tgagcaccca gtccgccctg agcaaagacc ccaacgagaa
     3241 gcgcgatcac atggtcctgc tggagttcgt gaccgccgcc gggatcactc tcggcatgga
     3301 cgagctgtac aagtaaagcg gccgcgactc tagatcataa tcagccatac cacatttgta
     3361 gaggttttac ttgctttaaa aaacctccca cacctccccc tgaacctgaa acataaaatg
     3421 aatgcaattg ttgttgttaa cttgtttatt gcagcttata atggttacaa ataaagcaat
     3481 agcatcacaa atttcacaaa taaagcattt ttttcactgc attctagttg tggtttgtcc
     3541 aaactcatca atgtatctta aggcgtaaat tgtaagcgtt aatattttgt taaaattcgc
     3601 gttaaatttt tgttaaatca gctcattttt taaccaatag gccgaaatcg gcaaaatccc
     3661 ttataaatca aaagaataga ccgagatagg gttgagtgtt gttccagttt ggaacaagag
     3721 tccactatta aagaacgtgg actccaacgt caaaggnnnn nnnnnnnnnn nnnnnnnnnn
     3781 nnnnnnnnnn nnnnnnnnnn nnnnntnnnn nnnnnnnnnn nnnnnnnnnn nnnnnnnnnn
     3841 nnnnnnnnnn nnnnnnnnnn nnnnnnnnnn nnnnnnnnnn nnnnnnnnnn nnnnnnngnn
     3901 nnnnnnnnnn nnnnnnnnnn nnnnnnnnnn nnnnnnnnnn nnnnnnnnnn nnnnnnnnnn
     3961 nnnnnnnnnn nnnnnnnnnn nnnnnnnnnn nnnnnnnnnn nnnnnnnnnn nnnnnnnnnn
     4021 nncaggtggc acttttcggg gaaatgtgcg cggaacccct atttgtttat ttttctaaat
     4081 acattcaaat atgtatccgc tcatgagaca ataaccctga taaatgcttc aataatattg
     4141 aaaaaggaag agtcctgagg cggaaagaac cagctgtgga atgtgtgtca gttagggtgt
     4201 ggaaagtccc caggctcccc agcaggcaga agtatgcaaa gcatgcatct caattagtca
     4261 gcaaccaggt gtggaaagtc cccaggctcc ccagcaggca gaagtatgca aagcatgcat
     4321 ctcaattagt cagcaaccat agtcccgccc ctaactccgc ccatcccgcc cctaactccg
     4381 cccagttccg cccattctcc gccccatggc tgactaattt tttttattta tgcagaggcc
     4441 gaggccgcct cggcctctga gctattccag aagtagtgag gaggcttttt tggaggccta
     4501 ggcttttgca aagatcgatc aagagacagg atgaggatcg tttcgcatga ttgaacaaga
     4561 tggattgcac gcaggttctc cggccgcttg ggtggagagg ctattcggct atgactgggc
     4621 acaacagaca atcggctgct ctgatgccgc cgtgttccgg ctgtcagcgc aggggcgccc
     4681 ggttcttttt gtcaagaccg acctgtccgg tgccctgaat gaactgcaag acgaggcagc
     4741 gcggctatcg tggctggcca cgacgggcgt tccttgcgca gctgtgctcg acgttgtcac
     4801 tgaagcggga agggactggc tgctattggg cgaagtgccg gggcaggatc tcctgtcatc
     4861 tcaccttgct cctgccgaga aagtatccat catggctgat gcaatgcggc ggctgcatac
     4921 gcttgatccg gctacctgcc cattcgacca ccaagcgaaa catcgcatcg agcgagcacg
     4981 tactcggatg gaagccggtc ttgtcgatca ggatgatctg gacgaagagc atcaggggct
     5041 cgcgccagcc gaactgttcg ccaggctcaa ggcgagcatg cccgacggcg aggatctcgt
     5101 cgtgacccat ggcgatgcct gcttgccgaa tatcatggtg gaaaatggcc gcttttctgg
     5161 attcatcgac tgtggccggc tgggtgtggc ggaccgctat caggacatag cgttggctac
     5221 ccgtgatatt gctgaagagc ttggcggcga atgggctgac cgcttcctcg tgctttacgg
     5281 tatcgccgct cccgattcgc agcgcatcgc cttctatcgc cttcttgacg agttcttctg
     5341 agcgggactc tggggttcga aatgaccgac caagcgacgc ccaacctgcc atcacgagat
     5401 ttcgattcca ccgccgcctt ctatgaaagg ttgggcttcg gaatcgtttt ccgggacgcc
     5461 ggctggatga tcctccagcg cggggatctc atgctggagt tcttcgccca ccctaggggg
     5521 aggctaactg aaacacggaa ggagacaata ccggaaggaa cccgcgctat gacggcaata
     5581 aaaagacaga ataaaacgca cggtgttggg tcgtttgttc ataaacgcgg ggttcggtcc
     5641 cagggctggc actctgtcga taccccaccg agaccccatt ggggccaata cgcccgcgtt
     5701 tcttcctttt ccccacccca ccccccaagt tcgggtgaag gcccagggct cgcagccaac
     5761 gtcggggcgg caggccctgc catagcctca ggttactcat atatacttta gattgattta
     5821 aaacttcatt tttaatttaa aaggatctag gtgaagatcc tttttgataa tctcatgacc
     5881 aaaatccctt aacgtgagtt ttcgttccac tgagcgtcag accccgtaga aaagatcaaa
     5941 ggatcttctt gagatccttt ttttctgcgc gtaatctgct gcttgcaaac aaaaaaacca
     6001 ccgctaccag cggtggtttg tttgccggat caagagctac caactctttt tccgaaggta
     6061 actggcttca gcagagcgca gataccaaat actgttcttc tagtgtagcc gtagttaggc
     6121 caccacttca agaactctgt agcaccgcct acatacctcg ctctgctaat cctgttacca
     6181 gtggctgctg ccagtggcga taagtcgtgt cttaccgggt tggactcaag acgatagtta
     6241 ccggataagg cgcagcggtc gggctgaacg gggggttcgt gcacacagcc cagcttggag
     6301 cgaacgacct acaccgaact gagataccta cagcgtgagc tatgagaaag cgccacgctt
     6361 cccgaaggga gaaaggcgga caggtatccg gtaagcggca gggtcggaac aggagagcgc
     6421 acgagggagc ttccaggggg aaacgcctgg tatctttata gtcctgtcgg gtttcgccac
     6481 ctctgacttg agcgtcgatt tttgtgatgc tcgtcagggg ggcggagcct atggaaaaac
     6541 gccagcaacg cggccttttt acggttcctg gccttttgct ggccttttgc tcacatgttc
     6601 tttcctgcgt tatcccctga ttctgtggat aaccgtatta ccgccatgca t
//
